Addgene plasmid #99300: STARR-seq luciferase validation vector_ORI_AGAP1
Purpose: Luciferase validation vector with AGAP1 enhancer inserted downstream of the reporter gene. The candidate's enhancer activity is reflected by luciferase activity
Depositing lab: Alexander Stark. Depositing organization: Research Institute of Molecular Pathology (IMP). Publication: Resolving systematic errors in widely used enhancer activity assays in human cells. Muerdter F, Boryn LM, Woodfin AR, Neumayr C, Rath M, Zabidi MA, Pagani M, Haberle V, Kazmar T, Catarino RR, Schernhuber K, Arnold CD, Stark A. Nat Methods. 2017 Dec 11. pii: nmeth.4534. doi: 10.1038/nmeth.4534. PubMed 29256496.
Backbone
  Vector backbone: STARR-seq luciferase validation vector_ORI
  Backbone manufacturer: Promega
  Backbone size w/o insert (bp): 3977
  Vector type: Mammalian Expression, Luciferase ; STARR-seq Luciferase validation vector
Growth in bacteria
  Bacterial resistance: Ampicillin, 100 μg/mL
  Growth temperature: 37°C
  Growth strain: DH5alpha
  Copy number: High Copy
Gene/Insert
  Gene/Insert name: enhancer; chr2: 236735694-236737193
  Species: H. sapiens (human)
  Insert size (bp): 1500
  Entrez Gene: AGAP1 (a.k.a. AGAP-1, CENTG2, GGAP1, cnt-g2)
  Cloning method: Gibson Cloning
Terms and licenses: Academic/Nonprofit Terms; Industry Terms: Not Available to Industry
Depositor comments: This vector has the AGAP1 enhancer cloned downstream of the reporter gene; The origin of replication (ORI) substitutes the core promoter . Please see bioRxiv for preprint article. Posted 17 July 2017. DOI: 10.1101/164590
How to cite: STARR-seq luciferase validation vector_ORI_AGAP1 was a gift from Alexander Stark (Addgene plasmid # 99300 ; http://n2t.net/addgene:99300 ; RRID:Addgene_99300)
