[The description below was written by a language model from this plasmid's Addgene catalogue record and pLannotate feature annotations shown in this document.]
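Description:
STARR-seq luciferase validation vector_ORI_AGAP1 is a mammalian luciferase reporter plasmid of 5,483 bp, built on a Promega-derived backbone (the 3,977 bp STARR-seq luciferase validation vector_ORI). It is used to test individual enhancer candidates identified in STARR-seq screens. The plasmid is propagated in E. coli at high copy from a ColE1/pUC-type origin and selected with ampicillin through a β-lactamase gene driven by its bla promoter.

The reporter is the synthetic luc2 version of firefly luciferase, followed by an SV40 polyadenylation region. The adjacent match to SV40 large T antigen, and the short fragments annotated as an RSF origin and a tetracycline resistance gene, are probably sequence-similarity remnants rather than functional elements. No conventional eukaryotic core promoter is annotated. According to the depositor, the bacterial origin of replication takes the place of the core promoter, and in both sequence records the ori sits about 100 bp upstream of the luc2 coding sequence, consistent with this role. The insert is a 1,500 bp human genomic fragment from chromosome 2, associated with the AGAP1 locus, which was introduced by Gibson cloning downstream of the reporter gene. The feature tables do not annotate it, but a long unannotated stretch beyond the SV40 poly(A) region is large enough to hold it.

After transfection into mammalian cells, luciferase output reflects the enhancer activity of the AGAP1 fragment acting on transcription that initiates in the ORI. The construct therefore serves as a single-candidate validation of enhancer strength, in a layout that mirrors the ORI-based STARR-seq design. The depositor and sequencing-derived records are the same length and carry the same features, differing only in orientation and start coordinate.
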