Features (pLannotate 1.2.2; 8 found; start..end, strand, type, name):
    908..1060    +  CDS            LT_SV40 (fragment): Experimental evidence at protein level: Swiss-Prot protein existence level 1. Isoform 17kT antigen targets host RBL2 for degradation and promotes cell proliferation. Transactivates host cyclin A promoter through its J domain. From Simian virus 40 (SV40).
   1086..1207    +  polyA_signal   SV40 poly(A) signal: SV40 polyadenylation signal
   1251..2903    -  CDS            luciferase: firefly luciferase synthetic luc2 version of the luciferase gene
   3008..3596    +  rep_origin     ori: high-copy-number ColE1/pMB1/pBR322/pUC origin of replication
   3786..4646    -  CDS            AmpR: β-lactamase confers resistance to ampicillin, carbenicillin, and related antibiotics
   4647..4688    -  promoter       AmpR promoter (fragment): bla
   4706..4831    +  rep_origin     RSF ori (fragment): Plasmids containing the RSF 1030 origin of replication can be propagated in E. coli cells that contain additional plasmids with compatible origins.
   4830..4961    -  CDS            TcR (fragment): tetracycline efflux protein; tet; confers resistance to tetracycline
>Addgene plasmid #99300 | STARR-seq luciferase validation vector_ORI_AGAP1 | addgene full sequence | sequence record 190939 | Addgene NGS Result
ATGCAGCCCCTACTGCACCGTCAGGACCCACAGTGGCTGGGCAAGCCTCAGTCCTGGAGTCCCGCAGGCT
GGCCTGCTCCAGAAACCAGCGCTTCCCAGAAGCCAGTGCAGCCTCCCTCGCAGCCCAGCCCTCCGGGCCT
CTCCCCACAGGCATGCTAGCAACATCCCAGCAGGCGCAAAGCATTCCAGAGTGAAGGCGGCCACCCCTGA
AAACACCCCTCTATCTTCAAGGCCTACATTTCTCCAGTATTCTGACAGCTTTTAGTACGGGCAAGCTATG
TTAAAGGAAAGCCTCCCTGACTAACCTTGGAAGTGTAATTCAATGCCGGTGACGATTCAGCCGTGGATGT
TACTCTTAGGCGTGCCACCTGTGACTCATGCTCAGAGGGTAGAATGGGGGCCACAGCCACACCCTCTCCC
CTTCCTTCCAAGGGCTGCAGCAAAGTATCCTGGCACACTAAGGAACTTTTAAAAGTCATTGATAAGGCTC
ATTAATGTATCAAAATGTCACCTACTCAATGTGAACCATTAAAAATTATTAGTACAAGTATTAGTAGAAA
TAGTCATTAAAGTGCAGAAATACCAGGAGAAATATCAAGTAGAAATATTCATCACCTTGGAGCTACGCCG
GCAGCCCCCTTACCTCCTGCTCCAAGCCCTTCAGCCACGTGGGTCAGGAGCTGTGCCCTGTGGTCTCAGC
CCTCAGGTCAAAGCCCTGAAACCTCAGGGTGAGCAAGGAGAGTCTGCGTGGAGAATCAATTTCACTCAAA
CACTTGGAGAAAAACAGCAATGTTAACTCACAAATAATAGAAAGTATATTCAAACACGTGATGCATGTAT
GAAGCAGAAAGTAAAAGTCACACATATTTTTAAAATAAGACGTTGCAGCTGTGTCCTCTCATCTTGAAGG
GGATGTATTTCCTCTCCTCTGCAATCTGGGGAGACGCACAAGCCGCACTACAAACCCGCCCAGGGGTGGG
ATCCTTATCGATTTTACCACATTTGTAGAGGTTTTACTTGCTTTAAAAAACCTCCCACACCTCCCCCTGA
ACCTGAAACATAAAATGAATGCAATTGTTGTTGTTAACTTGTTTATTGCAGCTTATAATGGTTACAAATA
AAGCAATAGCATCACAAATTTCACAAATAAAGCATTTTTTTCACTGCATTCTAGTTGTGGTTTGTCCAAA
CTCATCAATGTATCTTATCATGTCTGCTCGAAGCGGCCGGCCGCCCCGACTCTAGAATTATTACACGGCG
ATCTTGCCGCCCTTCTTGGCCTTAATGAGAATCTCGCGGATCTTGCGGGCGTCCAACTTGCCGGTCAGTC
CTTTAGGCACCTCGTCCACGAACACAACACCACCGCGCAGCTTCTTGGCGGTTGTAACCTGGCTGGCCAC
ATAGTCCACGATCTCCTTCTCGGTCATGGTTTTACCGTGTTCCAGCACGACGACTGCGGCGGGCAGCTCG
CCGGCATCGTCGTCGGGCAGGCCGGCGACCCCGGCGTCGAAGATGTTGGGGTGTTGCAGCAGGATGCTCT
CCAGTTCGGCTGGGGCTACCTGGTAGCCCTTGTATTTGATCAGGCTCTTCAGCCGGTCCACGATGAAGAA
GTGCTCGTCCTCGTCCCAGTAGGCGATGTCGCCGCTGTGCAGCCAGCCGTCCTTGTCGATGAGAGCGTTT
GTAGCCTCGGGGTTGTTAACGTAGCCGCTCATGATCATGGGGCCACGGACGCACAGCTCGCCGCGCTGGT
TCACACCCAGTGTCTTACCGGTGTCCAAGTCCACCACCTTAGCCTCGAAGAAGGGCACCACCTTGCCTAC
TGCGCCAGGCTTGTCGTCCCCTTCGGGGGTGATCAGAATGGCGCTGGTTGTTTCTGTCAGGCCGTAGCCC
TGGCGGATGCCTGGTAGGTGGAAGCGTTTGGCCACGGCCTCACCTACCTCCTTGCTGAGCGGCGCCCCGC
CGCTGGCGATCTCGTGCAAGTTGCTTAGGTCGTACTTGTCGATGAGAGTGCTCTTAGCGAAGAAGCTAAA
TAGTGTGGGCACCAGCAGGGCAGATTGAATCTTATAGTCTTGCAAGCTGCGCAAGAATAGCTCCTCCTCG
AAGCGGTACATGAGCACGACCCGAAAGCCGCAGATCAAGTAGCCCAGCGTGGTGAACATGCCGAAGCCGT
GGTGAAATGGCACCACGCTGAGGATAGCGGTGTCGGGGATGATCTGGTTGCCGAAGATGGGGTCGCGGGC
ATGACTGAATCGGACACAAGCGGTGCGGTGCGGTAGGGCTACGCCCTTGGGCAATCCGGTACTGCCACTA
CTGTTCATGATCAGGGCGATGGTTTTGTCCCGGTCGAAGCTCTCGGGCACGAAGTCGTACTCGTTGAAGC
CGGGTGGCAAATGGGAAGTCACGAAGGTGTACATGCTTTGGAAGCCCTGGTAGTCGGTCTTGCTATCCAT
GATGATGATCTTTTGTATGATCGGTAGCTTCTTTTGCACGTTGAGGATCTTTTGCAGCCCTTTCTTGCTC
ACGAATACGACGGTGGGCTGGCTGATGCCCATGCTGTTCAGCAGCTCGCGCTCGTTGTAGATGTCGTTAG
CTGGGGCCACAGCCACACCGATGAACAGGGCACCCAACACGGGCATGAAGAACTGCAAGCTATTCTCGCT
GCACACCACGATCCGATGGTTTGTATTCAGCCCATAGCGCTTCATAGCTTCTGCCAGCCGAACGCTCATC
TCGAAGTACTCGGCGTAGGTAATGTCCACCTCGATATGTGCGTCGGTAAAGGCGATGGTGCCGGGCACCA
GGGCGTAGCGCTTCATGGCTTTGTGCAGCTGCTCGCCGGCGGTCCCGTCTTCGAGTGGGTAGAATGGCGC
TGGGCCCTTCTTAATGTTTTTGGCATCTTCCATGGTGGCTTTACCAACAGTACCGGATTGCCAAGCTTCA
AAATCCCTTAACGTGAGTTTTCGTTCCACTGAGCGTCAGACCCCGTAGAAAAGATCAAAGGATCTTCTTG
AGATCCTTTTTTTCTGCGCGTAATCTGCTGCTTGCAAACAAAAAAACCACCGCTACCAGCGGTGGTTTGT
TTGCCGGATCAAGAGCTACCAACTCTTTTTCCGAAGGTAACTGGCTTCAGCAGAGCGCAGATACCAAATA
CTGTTCTTCTAGTGTAGCCGTAGTTAGGCCACCACTTCAAGAACTCTGTAGCACCGCCTACATACCTCGC
TCTGCTAATCCTGTTACCAGTGGCTGCTGCCAGTGGCGATAAGTCGTGTCTTACCGGGTTGGACTCAAGA
CGATAGTTACCGGATAAGGCGCAGCGGTCGGGCTGAACGGGGGGTTCGTGCACACAGCCCAGCTTGGAGC
GAACGACCTACACCGAACTGAGATACCTACAGCGTGAGCTATGAGAAAGCGCCACGCTTCCCGAAGGGAG
AAAGGCGGACAGGTATCCGGTAAGCGGCAGGGTCGGAACAGGAGAGCGCACGAGGGAGCTTCCAGGGGGA
AACGCCTGGTATCTTTATAGTCCTGTCGGGTTTCGCCACCTCTGACTTGAGCGTCGATTTTTGTGATGCT
CGTCAGGGGGGCGGAGCCTATGGAAAAACGCCAGCAACGCGGCCTTTTTACGGTTCCTGGCCTTTTGCTG
GCCTTTTGCTCACATGTCATGAGATTATCAAAAAGGATCTTCACCTAGATCCTTTTAAATTAAAAATGAA
GTTTTAAATCAATCTAAAGTATATATGAGTAAACTTGGTCTGACAGCGGCCGCAAATGCTAAACCACTGC
AGTGGTTACCAGTGCTTGATCAGTGAGGCACCGATCTCAGCGATCTGCCTATTTCGTTCGTCCATAGTGG
CCTGACTCCCCGTCGTGTAGATCACTACGATTCGTGAGGGCTTACCATCAGGCCCCAGCGCAGCAATGAT
GCCGCGAGAGCCGCGTTCACCGGCCCCCGATTTGTCAGCAATGAACCAGCCAGCAGGGAGGGCCGAGCGA
AGAAGTGGTCCTGCTACTTTGTCCGCCTCCATCCAGTCTATGAGCTGCTGTCGTGATGCTAGAGTAAGAA
GTTCGCCAGTGAGTAGTTTCCGAAGAGTTGTGGCCATTGCTACTGGCATCGTGGTATCACGCTCGTCGTT
CGGTATGGCTTCGTTCAACTCTGGTTCCCAGCGGTCAAGCCGGGTCACATGATCACCCATATTATGAAGA
AATGCAGTCAGCTCCTTAGGGCCTCCGATCGTTGTCAGAAGTAAGTTGGCCGCGGTGTTGTCGCTCATGG
TAATGGCAGCACTACACAATTCTCTTACCGTCATGCCATCCGTAAGATGCTTTTCCGTGACCGGCGAGTA
CTCAACCAAGTCGTTTTGTGAGTAGTGTATACGGCGACCAAGCTGCTCTTGCCCGGCGTCTATACGGGAC
AACACCGCGCCACATAGCAGTACTTTGAAAGTGCTCATCATCGGGAATCGTTCTTCGGGGCGGAAAGACT
CAAGGATCTTGCCGCTATTGAGATCCAGTTCGATATAGCCCACTCTTGCACCCAGTTGATCTTCAGCATC
TTTTACTTTCACCAGCGTTTCGGGGTGTGCAAAAACAGGCAAGCAAAATGCCGCAAAGAAGGGAATGAGT
GCGACACGAAAATGTTGGATGCTCATACTCGTCCTTTTTCAATATTATTGAAGCATTTATCAGGGTTACT
AGTACGTCTCTCAAGACATGTTCTTTCCTGCGTTATCCCCTGATTCTGTGGATAACCGTATTACCGCCTT
TGAGTGAGCTGATACCGCTCGCCGCAGCCGAACGACCGAGCGCAGCGAGTCAGTGAGCGAGGAAGCGGAA
GAGCGCTGCCGGCACCTGTCCTACGAGTTGCATGATAAAGAAGACAGTCATAAGTGCGGCGACGATAGTC
ATGCCCCGCGCCCACCGGAAGGAGCTGACTGGGTTGAAGGCTCTCAAGGGCATCGGTCGACCCAGGTATT
TTCTGCCTTCTCATAGAACAAACGTGACTCGTGGGCAGTTCCATACAATGCGTAAGTGTTAGTTTACCAC
TCCCAGGCTGAGTGACATTGAGTAAGTGGCTCAACTTCTCTGAGCATTCATTCTGTCTGTGAAATGGGGA
TTATGCTATTATCCCTCCTAAGGTGGTTGTGAGAATTGAGATTTTTCATTACATAAATATTTACTGAGAG
CTACTCTAGGGGTCTGGGATACACTGGTGACCAAAAAAAGAAATTCCCAACATGGGGTGCTTATGTTCCA
GTGGGCTGCCACAGAAAGGGGTCGGCCTAGTGCAGAGGAATGCTCATTTCACTGAGTTCAAAATACTTCC
TCTTCCATCAATTCCTGTAGCCAAGAAAGATACTCGAATTTAATCCCATTATTTCCCAGAAACATGAGAA
CAAGCCAGAAAACATTTGTCCCCAGGAAACCAAAATTCAGGATCCCCATCTGCTCTCATCTTTCTCTGGG
ATACTTGTTGTAAGTCTGTCAAA
