Features (pLannotate 1.2.2; 8 found; start..end, strand, type, name):
     23..64      +  promoter       AmpR promoter (fragment): bla
     65..925     +  CDS            AmpR: β-lactamase confers resistance to ampicillin, carbenicillin, and related antibiotics
   1115..1703    -  rep_origin     ori: high-copy-number ColE1/pMB1/pBR322/pUC origin of replication
   1808..3460    +  CDS            luciferase: firefly luciferase synthetic luc2 version of the luciferase gene
   3504..3625    -  polyA_signal   SV40 poly(A) signal: SV40 polyadenylation signal
   3651..3803    -  CDS            LT_SV40 (fragment): Experimental evidence at protein level: Swiss-Prot protein existence level 1. Isoform 17kT antigen targets host RBL2 for degradation and promotes cell proliferation. Transactivates host cyclin A promoter through its J domain. From Simian virus 40 (SV40).
   5234..5364    +  CDS            TcR (fragment): tetracycline efflux protein; tet; confers resistance to tetracycline
   5363..5       -  rep_origin     RSF ori (fragment) (across the origin): Plasmids containing the RSF 1030 origin of replication can be propagated in E. coli cells that contain additional plasmids with compatible origins.
>Addgene plasmid #99300 | STARR-seq luciferase validation vector_ORI_AGAP1 | depositor full sequence | sequence record 197075 | STARR-seq luciferase validation vector_ORI_AGAP1 sequence 5483 bps
CATGTCTTGAGAGACGTACTAGTAACCCTGATAAATGCTTCAATAATATTGAAAAAGGACGAGTATGAGC
ATCCAACATTTTCGTGTCGCACTCATTCCCTTCTTTGCGGCATTTTGCTTGCCTGTTTTTGCACACCCCG
AAACGCTGGTGAAAGTAAAAGATGCTGAAGATCAACTGGGTGCAAGAGTGGGCTATATCGAACTGGATCT
CAATAGCGGCAAGATCCTTGAGTCTTTCCGCCCCGAAGAACGATTCCCGATGATGAGCACTTTCAAAGTA
CTGCTATGTGGCGCGGTGTTGTCCCGTATAGACGCCGGGCAAGAGCAGCTTGGTCGCCGTATACACTACT
CACAAAACGACTTGGTTGAGTACTCGCCGGTCACGGAAAAGCATCTTACGGATGGCATGACGGTAAGAGA
ATTGTGTAGTGCTGCCATTACCATGAGCGACAACACCGCGGCCAACTTACTTCTGACAACGATCGGAGGC
CCTAAGGAGCTGACTGCATTTCTTCATAATATGGGTGATCATGTGACCCGGCTTGACCGCTGGGAACCAG
AGTTGAACGAAGCCATACCGAACGACGAGCGTGATACCACGATGCCAGTAGCAATGGCCACAACTCTTCG
GAAACTACTCACTGGCGAACTTCTTACTCTAGCATCACGACAGCAGCTCATAGACTGGATGGAGGCGGAC
AAAGTAGCAGGACCACTTCTTCGCTCGGCCCTCCCTGCTGGCTGGTTCATTGCTGACAAATCGGGGGCCG
GTGAACGCGGCTCTCGCGGCATCATTGCTGCGCTGGGGCCTGATGGTAAGCCCTCACGAATCGTAGTGAT
CTACACGACGGGGAGTCAGGCCACTATGGACGAACGAAATAGGCAGATCGCTGAGATCGGTGCCTCACTG
ATCAAGCACTGGTAACCACTGCAGTGGTTTAGCATTTGCGGCCGCTGTCAGACCAAGTTTACTCATATAT
ACTTTAGATTGATTTAAAACTTCATTTTTAATTTAAAAGGATCTAGGTGAAGATCCTTTTTGATAATCTC
ATGACATGTGAGCAAAAGGCCAGCAAAAGGCCAGGAACCGTAAAAAGGCCGCGTTGCTGGCGTTTTTCCA
TAGGCTCCGCCCCCCTGACGAGCATCACAAAAATCGACGCTCAAGTCAGAGGTGGCGAAACCCGACAGGA
CTATAAAGATACCAGGCGTTTCCCCCTGGAAGCTCCCTCGTGCGCTCTCCTGTTCCGACCCTGCCGCTTA
CCGGATACCTGTCCGCCTTTCTCCCTTCGGGAAGCGTGGCGCTTTCTCATAGCTCACGCTGTAGGTATCT
CAGTTCGGTGTAGGTCGTTCGCTCCAAGCTGGGCTGTGTGCACGAACCCCCCGTTCAGCCCGACCGCTGC
GCCTTATCCGGTAACTATCGTCTTGAGTCCAACCCGGTAAGACACGACTTATCGCCACTGGCAGCAGCCA
CTGGTAACAGGATTAGCAGAGCGAGGTATGTAGGCGGTGCTACAGAGTTCTTGAAGTGGTGGCCTAACTA
CGGCTACACTAGAAGAACAGTATTTGGTATCTGCGCTCTGCTGAAGCCAGTTACCTTCGGAAAAAGAGTT
GGTAGCTCTTGATCCGGCAAACAAACCACCGCTGGTAGCGGTGGTTTTTTTGTTTGCAAGCAGCAGATTA
CGCGCAGAAAAAAAGGATCTCAAGAAGATCCTTTGATCTTTTCTACGGGGTCTGACGCTCAGTGGAACGA
AAACTCACGTTAAGGGATTTTGAAGCTTGGCAATCCGGTACTGTTGGTAAAGCCACCATGGAAGATGCCA
AAAACATTAAGAAGGGCCCAGCGCCATTCTACCCACTCGAAGACGGGACCGCCGGCGAGCAGCTGCACAA
AGCCATGAAGCGCTACGCCCTGGTGCCCGGCACCATCGCCTTTACCGACGCACATATCGAGGTGGACATT
ACCTACGCCGAGTACTTCGAGATGAGCGTTCGGCTGGCAGAAGCTATGAAGCGCTATGGGCTGAATACAA
ACCATCGGATCGTGGTGTGCAGCGAGAATAGCTTGCAGTTCTTCATGCCCGTGTTGGGTGCCCTGTTCAT
CGGTGTGGCTGTGGCCCCAGCTAACGACATCTACAACGAGCGCGAGCTGCTGAACAGCATGGGCATCAGC
CAGCCCACCGTCGTATTCGTGAGCAAGAAAGGGCTGCAAAAGATCCTCAACGTGCAAAAGAAGCTACCGA
TCATACAAAAGATCATCATCATGGATAGCAAGACCGACTACCAGGGCTTCCAAAGCATGTACACCTTCGT
GACTTCCCATTTGCCACCCGGCTTCAACGAGTACGACTTCGTGCCCGAGAGCTTCGACCGGGACAAAACC
ATCGCCCTGATCATGAACAGTAGTGGCAGTACCGGATTGCCCAAGGGCGTAGCCCTACCGCACCGCACCG
CTTGTGTCCGATTCAGTCATGCCCGCGACCCCATCTTCGGCAACCAGATCATCCCCGACACCGCTATCCT
CAGCGTGGTGCCATTTCACCACGGCTTCGGCATGTTCACCACGCTGGGCTACTTGATCTGCGGCTTTCGG
GTCGTGCTCATGTACCGCTTCGAGGAGGAGCTATTCTTGCGCAGCTTGCAAGACTATAAGATTCAATCTG
CCCTGCTGGTGCCCACACTATTTAGCTTCTTCGCTAAGAGCACTCTCATCGACAAGTACGACCTAAGCAA
CTTGCACGAGATCGCCAGCGGCGGGGCGCCGCTCAGCAAGGAGGTAGGTGAGGCCGTGGCCAAACGCTTC
CACCTACCAGGCATCCGCCAGGGCTACGGCCTGACAGAAACAACCAGCGCCATTCTGATCACCCCCGAAG
GGGACGACAAGCCTGGCGCAGTAGGCAAGGTGGTGCCCTTCTTCGAGGCTAAGGTGGTGGACTTGGACAC
CGGTAAGACACTGGGTGTGAACCAGCGCGGCGAGCTGTGCGTCCGTGGCCCCATGATCATGAGCGGCTAC
GTTAACAACCCCGAGGCTACAAACGCTCTCATCGACAAGGACGGCTGGCTGCACAGCGGCGACATCGCCT
ACTGGGACGAGGACGAGCACTTCTTCATCGTGGACCGGCTGAAGAGCCTGATCAAATACAAGGGCTACCA
GGTAGCCCCAGCCGAACTGGAGAGCATCCTGCTGCAACACCCCAACATCTTCGACGCCGGGGTCGCCGGC
CTGCCCGACGACGATGCCGGCGAGCTGCCCGCCGCAGTCGTCGTGCTGGAACACGGTAAAACCATGACCG
AGAAGGAGATCGTGGACTATGTGGCCAGCCAGGTTACAACCGCCAAGAAGCTGCGCGGTGGTGTTGTGTT
CGTGGACGAGGTGCCTAAAGGACTGACCGGCAAGTTGGACGCCCGCAAGATCCGCGAGATTCTCATTAAG
GCCAAGAAGGGCGGCAAGATCGCCGTGTAATAATTCTAGAGTCGGGGCGGCCGGCCGCTTCGAGCAGACA
TGATAAGATACATTGATGAGTTTGGACAAACCACAACTAGAATGCAGTGAAAAAAATGCTTTATTTGTGA
AATTTGTGATGCTATTGCTTTATTTGTAACCATTATAAGCTGCAATAAACAAGTTAACAACAACAATTGC
ATTCATTTTATGTTTCAGGTTCAGGGGGAGGTGTGGGAGGTTTTTTAAAGCAAGTAAAACCTCTACAAAT
GTGGTAAAATCGATAAGGATCCCACCCCTGGGCGGGTTTGTAGTGCGGCTTGTGCGTCTCCCCAGATTGC
AGAGGAGAGGAAATACATCCCCTTCAAGATGAGAGGACACAGCTGCAACGTCTTATTTTAAAAATATGTG
TGACTTTTACTTTCTGCTTCATACATGCATCACGTGTTTGAATATACTTTCTATTATTTGTGAGTTAACA
TTGCTGTTTTTCTCCAAGTGTTTGAGTGAAATTGATTCTCCACGCAGACTCTCCTTGCTCACCCTGAGGT
TTCAGGGCTTTGACCTGAGGGCTGAGACCACAGGGCACAGCTCCTGACCCACGTGGCTGAAGGGCTTGGA
GCAGGAGGTAAGGGGGCTGCCGGCGTAGCTCCAAGGTGATGAATATTTCTACTTGATATTTCTCCTGGTA
TTTCTGCACTTTAATGACTATTTCTACTAATACTTGTACTAATAATTTTTAATGGTTCACATTGAGTAGG
TGACATTTTGATACATTAATGAGCCTTATCAATGACTTTTAAAAGTTCCTTAGTGTGCCAGGATACTTTG
CTGCAGCCCTTGGAAGGAAGGGGAGAGGGTGTGGCTGTGGCCCCCATTCTACCCTCTGAGCATGAGTCAC
AGGTGGCACGCCTAAGAGTAACATCCACGGCTGAATCGTCACCGGCATTGAATTACACTTCCAAGGTTAG
TCAGGGAGGCTTTCCTTTAACATAGCTTGCCCGTACTAAAAGCTGTCAGAATACTGGAGAAATGTAGGCC
TTGAAGATAGAGGGGTGTTTTCAGGGGTGGCCGCCTTCACTCTGGAATGCTTTGCGCCTGCTGGGATGTT
GCTAGCATGCCTGTGGGGAGAGGCCCGGAGGGCTGGGCTGCGAGGGAGGCTGCACTGGCTTCTGGGAAGC
GCTGGTTTCTGGAGCAGGCCAGCCTGCGGGACTCCAGGACTGAGGCTTGCCCAGCCACTGTGGGTCCTGA
CGGTGCAGTAGGGGCTGCATTTTGACAGACTTACAACAAGTATCCCAGAGAAAGATGAGAGCAGATGGGG
ATCCTGAATTTTGGTTTCCTGGGGACAAATGTTTTCTGGCTTGTTCTCATGTTTCTGGGAAATAATGGGA
TTAAATTCGAGTATCTTTCTTGGCTACAGGAATTGATGGAAGAGGAAGTATTTTGAACTCAGTGAAATGA
GCATTCCTCTGCACTAGGCCGACCCCTTTCTGTGGCAGCCCACTGGAACATAAGCACCCCATGTTGGGAA
TTTCTTTTTTTGGTCACCAGTGTATCCCAGACCCCTAGAGTAGCTCTCAGTAAATATTTATGTAATGAAA
AATCTCAATTCTCACAACCACCTTAGGAGGGATAATAGCATAATCCCCATTTCACAGACAGAATGAATGC
TCAGAGAAGTTGAGCCACTTACTCAATGTCACTCAGCCTGGGAGTGGTAAACTAACACTTATGCATCGTA
TGGAACTGCCCACGAGTCACGTTTGTTCTATGAGAAGGCAGAAAATACCTGGATCGACCGATGCCCTTGA
GAGCCTTCAACCCAGTCAGCTCCTTCCGGTGGGCGCGGGGCATGACTATCGTCGCCGCACTTATGACTGT
CTTCTTTATCATGCAACTCGTAGGACAGGTGCCGGCAGCGCTCTTCCGCTTCCTCGCTCACTGACTCGCT
GCGCTCGGTCGTTCGGCTGCGGCGAGCGGTATCAGCTCACTCAAAGGCGGTAATACGGTTATCCACAGAA
TCAGGGGATAACGCAGGAAAGAA
